>Addgene plasmid #25338 | ECT2 | depositor partial sequence | sequence record 11812 | Author sequence
GTTCCTCCATTTCAAGATTGTATTTTAAGTTTCCTGGGATTTTCAGATGAAGAGAAAACCAATATGGAAG
AAATGACTGAAATGCAAGGAGGTAAATATTTACCGCTTGGAGATGAAAGATGCACTCACCTTGTAGTTGA
AGAGAATATAGTAAAAGATCTTCCCTTTGAACCTTCAAAGAAACTTTATGTTGTCAAGCAAGAGTGGTTC
TGGGGAAGCATTCAAATGGATGCCCGAGCTGGAGAAACTATGTATTTATATGAAAAGGCAAATACTCCTG
AG
