>Addgene plasmid #25338 | ECT2 | addgene partial sequence | sequence record 31423 | 25338 with T7
AATATTTTGTTTACTTTAGAAGGAGATATACCATGCATCATCATCATCATCACAGCAGCGGCAGAGAAAA
CTTGTATTTCCATGGCGTTCCTCCATTTCAAGATTGTATTTTAAGTTTCCTGGGATTTTCAGATGAAGAG
AAAACCAATATGGAAGAAATGACTGAAATGCAAGGAGGTAAATATTTACCGCTTGGAGATGAAAGATGCA
CTCACCTTGTAGTTGAAGAGAATATAGTAAAAGATCTTCCCTTTGAACCTTCAAAGAAACTTTATGTTGT
CAAGCAAGAGTGGTTCTGGGGAAGCATTCAAATGGATGCCCGAGCTGGAGAAACTATGTATTTATATGAA
AAGGCAAATACTCCTGAGTGATGACGAAGCTTGCGGCCGCACTCGAGCACCACCACCACCACCACTGAGA
TCCGGCTGCTAACAAAGCCCGAAAGGAAGCTGAGTTGGCTGCTGCCACCGCTGAGCAATAACTAGCATAA
CCCCTTGGGGCCTCTAAACGGGTCTTGAGGGGTTTTTTGCTGAAAGGAGGAACTATATCCGGATTGGCGA
ATGGG
[124 nt withheld, positions 566-689]
C
[91 nt withheld, positions 691-781]
A
[49 nt withheld, positions 783-831]
CCTTTGACGTTGGAGTCCACGTTCTTTAATAGTGGACTCTTGTTCCCAACT
