[The description below was written by a language model from this plasmid's Addgene catalogue record.]
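Description:
ECT2 is a bacterial expression plasmid built on pET28-MHL, a pET28-derived backbone from a structural genomics programme, and it carries a short fragment of the human ECT2 gene (also known as ARHGEF31). The insert is 282 bp and encodes only residues V237 to E330 of the protein, so it is a defined domain-sized fragment, not the full open reading frame. An N-terminal His tag is fused to the fragment, allowing the recombinant protein to be recovered by immobilised metal affinity chromatography.

The plasmid is selected with kanamycin and is recorded as low copy. The record does not list the promoter or other regulatory elements explicitly, and no feature table is available. The use of T7 and T7-terminator sequencing primers flanking the insert is nevertheless consistent with the T7 promoter and terminator expression cassette typical of pET vectors, in which transcription depends on T7 RNA polymerase supplied by a suitable expression host. The origin of replication and any protease cleavage site between the tag and the insert are likewise not stated.

The stated purpose is production of the ECT2 fragment in bacteria for structure determination, and the depositor notes link the construct to a deposited crystal structure of this region. It is therefore best suited to producing purified protein for crystallography, biophysical characterisation or binding studies on this isolated part of ECT2, and not to functional studies that require the complete protein.
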