Addgene plasmid #25338: ECT2
Purpose: Bacterial expression for structure determination; may not be full ORF
Depositing lab: Cheryl Arrowsmith. Depositing organization: University of Toronto.
Backbone
  Vector backbone: pET28-MHL
  Backbone manufacturer: SGC
  Backbone size w/o insert (bp): 7325
  Vector type: Bacterial Expression
Growth in bacteria
  Bacterial resistance: Kanamycin, 50 μg/mL
  Growth temperature: 37°C
  Growth strain: DH5alpha
  Copy number: Low Copy
Gene/Insert
  Gene/Insert name: ECT2:V237-E330 (alt names: PDB: 3L46; ECT2)
  Species: H. sapiens (human)
  Insert size (bp): 282
  Mutation: Contains amino acids V237-E330
  GenBank ID: BC112086
  Entrez Gene: ECT2 (a.k.a. ARHGEF31)
  Tag / fusion protein: His (N terminal on insert)
  Cloning method: Restriction Enzyme
  Sequencing primers: 5′ T7; 3′ T7-term
Terms and licenses: Academic/Nonprofit Terms; Industry Terms: Not Available to Industry
Depositor comments: PDB: 3L46. http://www.thesgc.org/structures/3L46/
How to cite: ECT2 was a gift from Cheryl Arrowsmith (Addgene plasmid # 25338 ; http://n2t.net/addgene:25338 ; RRID:Addgene_25338)
